>Addgene plasmid #225539 | ECMAB - pET22b Ag43 160N 6H Mms6 | addgene full sequence | sequence record 460507 | Addgene NGS Result
GTCGGGGCGCAGCCATGACCCAGTCACGTAGCGATAGCGGAGTGTATACTGGCTTAACTATGCGGCATCA
GAGCAGATTGTACTGAGAGTGCACCATTGCGGTGTGAAATACCGCACAGATGCGTAAGGAGAAAATACCG
CATCAGGCGCTCTTCCGCTTCCTCGCTCACTGACTCGCTGCGCTCGGTCGTTCGGCTGCGGCGAGCGGTA
TCAGCTCACTCAAAGGCGGTAATACGGTTATCCACAGAATCAGGGGATAACGCAGGAAAGAACATGTGAG
CAAAAGGCCAGCAAAAGGCCAGGAACCGTAAAAAGGCCGCGTTGCTGGCGTTTTTCCATAGGCTCCGCCC
CCCTGACGAGCATCACAAAAATCGACGCTCAAGTCAGAGGTGGCGAAACCCGACAGGACTATAAAGATAC
CAGGCGTTTCCCCCTGGAAGCTCCCTCGTGCGCTCTCCTGTTCCGACCCTGCCGCTTACCGGATACCTGT
CCGCCTTTCTCCCTTCGGGAAGCGTGGCGCTTTCTCATAGCTCACGCTGTAGGTATCTCAGTTCGGTGTA
GGTCGTTCGCTCCAAGCTGGGCTGTGTGCACGAACCCCCCGTTCAGCCCGACCGCTGCGCCTTATCCGGT
AACTATCGTCTTGAGTCCAACCCGGTAAGACACGACTTATCGCCACTGGCAGCAGCCACTGGTAACAGGA
TTAGCAGAGCGAGGTATGTAGGCGGTGCTACAGAGTTCTTGAAGTGGTGGCCTAACTACGGCTACACTAG
AAGGACAGTATTTGGTATCTGCGCTCTGCTGAAGCCAGTTACCTTCGGAAAAAGAGTTGGTAGCTCTTGA
TCCGGCAAACAAACCACCGCTGGTAGCGGTGGTTTTTTTGTTTGCAAGCAGCAGATTACGCGCAGAAAAA
AAGGATCTCAAGAAGATCCTTTGATCTTTTCTACGGGGTCTGACGCTCAGTGGAACGAAAACTCACGTTA
AGGGATTTTGGTCATGAGATTATCAAAAAGGATCTTCACCTAGATCCTTTTAAATTAAAAATGAAGTTTT
AAATCAATCTAAAGTATATATGAGTAAACTTGGTCTGACAGTTACCAATGCTTAATCAGTGAGGCACCTA
TCTCAGCGATCTGTCTATTTCGTTCATCCATAGTTGCCTGACTCCCCGTCGTGTAGATAACTACGATACG
GGAGGGCTTACCATCTGGCCCCAGTGCTGCAATGATACCGCGAGACCCACGCTCACCGGCTCCAGATTTA
TCAGCAATAAACCAGCCAGCCGGAAGGGCCGAGCGCAGAAGTGGTCCTGCAACTTTATCCGCCTCCATCC
AGTCTATTAATTGTTGCCGGGAAGCTAGAGTAAGTAGTTCGCCAGTTAATAGTTTGCGCAACGTTGTTGC
CATTGCTGCAGGCATCGTGGTGTCACGCTCGTCGTTTGGTATGGCTTCATTCAGCTCCGGTTCCCAACGA
TCAAGGCGAGTTACATGATCCCCCATGTTGTGCAAAAAAGCGGTTAGCTCCTTCGGTCCTCCGATCGTTG
TCAGAAGTAAGTTGGCCGCAGTGTTATCACTCATGGTTATGGCAGCACTGCATAATTCTCTTACTGTCAT
GCCATCCGTAAGATGCTTTTCTGTGACTGGTGAGTACTCAACCAAGTCATTCTGAGAATAGTGTATGCGG
CGACCGAGTTGCTCTTGCCCGGCGTCAATACGGGATAATACCGCGCCACATAGCAGAACTTTAAAAGTGC
TCATCATTGGAAAACGTTCTTCGGGGCGAAAACTCTCAAGGATCTTACCGCTGTTGAGATCCAGTTCGAT
GTAACCCACTCGTGCACCCAACTGATCTTCAGCATCTTTTACTTTCACCAGCGTTTCTGGGTGAGCAAAA
ACAGGAAGGCAAAATGCCGCAAAAAAGGGAATAAGGGCGACACGGAAATGTTGAATACTCATACTCTTCC
TTTTTCAATATTATTGAAGCATTTATCAGGGTTATTGTCTCATGAGCGGATACATATTTGAATGTATTTA
GAAAAATAAACAAATAGGGGTTCCGCGCACATTTCCCCGAAAAGTGCCACCTAAATTGTAAGCGTTAATA
TTTTGTTAAAATTCGCGTTAAATTTTTGTTAAATCAGCTCATTTTTTAACCAATAGGCCGAAATCGGCAA
AATCCCTTATAAATCAAAAGAATAGACCGAGATAGGGT
[37 nt withheld, positions 2209-2245]
AAAGAACGTGGACTCCAACGTCAAAGG
[49 nt withheld, positions 2273-2321]
T
[91 nt withheld, positions 2323-2413]
G
[124 nt withheld, positions 2415-2538]
CCCATTCGCCAATCCGGATATAGTTCCTCCTTTCAGCAAAAAACCCCTCAAGACCCGTTTAGAGGCCCCA
AGGGGTTATGCTAGTTATTGCTCAGCGGTGGCAGCAGCCAACTCAGCTTCCTTTCGGGCTTTGTTAGCAG
CCGGATCTCAGTGGTGGTGGTGGTGGTGCTCGAGTCATCAGAAGGTCACATTCAGTGTGGCCTGACCGTT
ATACCCTTCAGCGCTGCTGCCGCTGACGCTGTGGGCATAACCGGCCTGAACGCCCAGGGTGATATTTTCC
CGGACACGGGCTTCCAGTCCGGCCTGCAGGTCCAGTGATGTGCCATTCTGTGAGGGAGAGAACGTCATCC
CGCTGCCTGCAGTGGAAGTCCCCACACGCATATCTCCCCGGGAGCTGAAGGTGCGGATAACAGAAGGCTG
TACCCACCAGTTCACCGGTAATTCACTCACACTGTGTTTTGCACTGTCACGCAGGGGGGCACGGGATGAG
GTGCCTTCGCCAAAGGTCATATCGTTGTGGCTGCCCAGACGGAAACCGGCACGCACATGTTGTGCACTGC
CATGCCCGAACTTCACATAACCGGCGTTGTCCTTACCGTCATCCAGGGAAAGTCCCTGCCAGGTATACTG
CAGTTGTGGCTCCAGCATCAGGTTGTCAGTGATACTGAAGGGCAGACCGGTTTCCAGTGAGCCCAGCCAG
CCCCAGCCCCGGGCGCGGAAGTCGTTATTGTCCGATGACGCTTTCATGCTGTGGCGGGTTCCCTGTGCCA
CAATGTCAGCCCACAGGCCGGAGGACGTGTGTACCAGATTCAGGTATCCGCCCAGGCTGCCGGCATCATC
CCGGACCGTGCCGGCACGGGAGCCGTCATCATCCTTAACATCAACGGAAGAATGGCCAGCAGCACCATAT
ACCCCCGCGGTCACAGACATACCGGCAACCTCTGTTCTCATCAGGTCACCCTCCAGACGGACGAATCCAT
AGCTGCCGCTGCTTTCCGGCGTGGCCCCACGGGCAATACCGCCATTGTTATCGTGACCGAGATGACCGCC
CTGAATGCTGAGACGGACGCTGTTGTTTTCACCATTTACACCGGTCTGATGGCTGCGGGAGCCTGCCACA
ATCCGGTCATAGTCCATTGCCTGTGTCAGCATGGAGGCATACAGGGGGACTTCTGCACGATAAGCATTTT
CACTGCGCAGATACCAGCTCTCATCACTGTCCCGGTTGAGGGAGTAGTTAAAGGCACCGGCCTGCAGCCT
GTTCCCCTGGACAAAGGCCCCTTCCTCCGTGGTGGCACCGTTAATGGCTTCCACCACCTGAATACCCTTA
CCGCTGGTCGCCAGCCCCGACGCACTGTTGCCGGCGTTCACCAGGTTCAGGATGGTTTTTCCGGTTGCCC
TGCCGCCGTCAATGACCAGTCTGTCAGCATTGTTCTGTGCCATATCCGGGCGTACACGCAGGCTGATGGT
GCCATTCTGTCCGTTCAGGTTTTTCACTTTCAGGGTTGCCGGTACGAACTTCCCTGTGCGGGTGGAGGTG
AAATGAATCTGTCCGGCATGGCTGAGGTCATCCACCACCGACTGCACCGTGGCGTTATCGGGGATATTCC
AGGTGGCACCGGAGGCGAGAGTGACATTCGTGGGGTCAATGGCACCGTTCAGCACAGTGCTGCCGGTCAG
CTTCAGGGCTGTACCGCGCTGAGCAATGACATCCGTGGTGACGGTACTGTCGTTCAGCGTCAGCGTGCCT
TCATTCAGGTTGACGGCTTTCTGGGTGAGTGTGGTGTTGCTGACAGTGAGTGTGCCACTTCCTGATTTTT
CCACGCTGCCGTTACCGGTGAGAGAGCCTCCCTGCAGGAGTGCATCGCCTTCACGGATGGTCAGGGTATC
GTTGTTCACCGTCTTCCCGGAAAGGGTAAGTATGGCGCCGTTATTCAGCGTGGTGGTGCCCGCCAGTGTG
CCGCCCCTGGCGGTGAACAGTCCGCCATTTACCGTGGTATCCGTGGCCGTATCACCGGCGTTCAGCGTGA
ATGAACTGCCTTTTTCCAGCATCAGGGCATCCGCCTGACCGCCTCCGATACTGAATGCCTTTCCGTCGCT
CCGGGTACCACTGACAGCGGCACCGGAATCGGCCAGCAGTACACCGCCATTTCCCATGGATACGGTGGTG
GCGGTGCCACCGTTGCGGACATCCAGCGTTCCGCCATCATCCACGCGGGTATTAGTGGCTGTGTGTCCGG
TCAGCACATCCAGGCGTCCGCCATTTTCCAGTACGACATTATCAGCTTTACCCTCCACAACAGAGAATGC
TCCCAGGCGGTTTATGCCGGTAACGGTTGCAGCCGTACTGGTAACCAGTGCGCCGCCCTGCTTCAGGGTG
ACATTCGTGGCTGTACCACCGGCGTCCACCTGCAGTCTGCCCTTCTGATTAACGGTGGTATTCCCGGCCA
CACCCCCGTTTTTGACAATCTGCCAGCCGTCACTGTTCACAACAGTGTCAGACGCTGTACCGCCGTTGTG
CACATACTGGTATCCCCCATTCAGCGTGGTATCCAGTGCGTGACCATGTACAGTCTGGTCGCCGCCGGCA
TAAACCACAGTGGTATTTGCCGTTCCTTCAGCTCTCACAATCTGGCGACCGTTTTTATTGATGGTTGTGC
GCTTAAGTGCAAGTGCGTCACGAAGCTCGACTTCCTCGTCTGACTGTGCAGATTCAATATCACGACTCTT
CATGTAGGCGTAAACCGCTCCAGCCCCTACGACACCCAAAATAATCGGTCCCCACGCACCAAGGCCTAAG
CCAAGACCCAGTCCTAACCCTTTACCTGTCCAGATGGTCCCTCCAACTACTTTGGCGCCAGCAGCGGCCT
TTCCTGCACCTAAGGCTACCTTAGTGCCAGCACCCTGAGCCGCAGCCACGTTAGCTGGTGCGGCCGGTGC
TGCCACCGCGGTCGCAACGCCGGTCTTGGCCGCAATTCCAGTTTTCGCTACAGTTCCGGTCTTGGCAGCT
CCTGTTTTAGCGGCGCCTGCCTTAGCAGCCGCCCCTTCGCGCTCCATTTCGCCGGATCCACCGCCACCGT
GGTGGTGGTGGTGGTGGCCCATGGCCATCGCCGGCTGGGCAGCGAGGAGCAGCAGACCAGCAGCAGCGGT
CGGCAGCAGGTATTTCATATGTATATCTCCTTCTTAAAGTTAAACAAAATTATTTCTATAGGGGAATTGT
TATCCGCTCACAATTCCCCTATAGTGAGTCGTATTAATTTCGCGGGATCGAGATCTCGATCCTCTACGCC
GGACGCATCGTGGCCGGCATCACCGGCGCCACAGGTGCGGTTGCTGGCGCCTATATCGCCGACATCACCG
ATGGGGAAGATCGGGCTCGCCACTTCGGGCTCATGAGCGCTTGTTTCGGCGTGGGTATGGTGGCAGGCCC
CGTGGCCGGGGGACTGTTGGGCGCCATCTCCTTGCATGCACCATTCCTTGCGGCGGCGGTGCTCAACGGC
CTCAACCTACTACTGGGCTGCTTCCTAATGCAGGAGTCGCATAAGGGAGAGCGTCGAGATCCCGGACACC
ATCGAATGGCGCAAAACCTTTCGCGGTATGGCATGATAGCGCCCGGAAGAGAGTCAATTCAGGGTGGTGA
ATGTGAAACCAGTAACGTTATACGATGTCGCAGAGTATGCCGGTGTCTCTTATCAGACCGTTTCCCGCGT
GGTGAACCAGGCCAGCCACGTTTCTGCGAAAACGCGGGAAAAAGTGGAAGCGGCGATGGCGGAGCTGAAT
TACATTCCCAACCGCGTGGCACAACAACTGGCGGGCAAACAGTCGTTGCTGATTGGCGTTGCCACCTCCA
GTCTGGCCCTGCACGCGCCGTCGCAAATTGTCGCGGCGATTAAATCTCGCGCCGATCAACTGGGTGCCAG
CGTGGTGGTGTCGATGGTAGAACGAAGCGGCGTCGAAGCCTGTAAAGCGGCGGTGCACAATCTTCTCGCG
CAACGCGTCAGTGGGCTGATCATTAACTATCCGCTGGATGACCAGGATGCCATTGCTGTGGAAGCTGCCT
GCACTAATGTTCCGGCGTTATTTCTTGATGTCTCTGACCAGACACCCATCAACAGTATTATTTTCTCCCA
TGAAGACGGTACGCGACTGGGCGTGGAGCATCTGGTCGCATTGGGTCACCAGCAAATCGCGCTGTTAGCG
GGCCCATTAAGTTCTGTCTCGGCGCGTCTGCGTCTGGCTGGCTGGCATAAATATCTCACTCGCAATCAAA
TTCAGCCGATAGCGGAACGGGAAGGCGACTGGAGTGCCATGTCCGGTTTTCAACAAACCATGCAAATGCT
GAATGAGGGCATCGTTCCCACTGCGATGCTGGTTGCCAACGATCAGATGGCGCTGGGCGCAATGCGCGCC
ATTACCGAGTCCGGGCTGCGCGTTGGTGCGGATATCTCGGTAGTGGGATACGACGATACCGAAGACAGCT
CATGTTATATCCCGCCGTTAACCACCATCAAACAGGATTTTCGCCTGCTGGGGCAAACCAGCGTGGACCG
CTTGCTGCAACTCTCTCAGGGCCAGGCGGTGAAGGGCAATCAGCTGTTGCCCGTCTCACTGGTGAAAAGA
AAAACCACCCTGGCGCCCAATACGCAAACCGCCTCTCCCCGCGCGTTGGCCGATTCATTAATGCAGCTGG
CACGACAGGTTTCCCGACTGGAAAGCGGGCAGTGAGCGCAACGCAATTAATGTAAGTTAGCTCACTCATT
AGGCACCGGGATCTCGACCGATGCCCTTGAGAGCCTTCAACCCAGTCAGCTCCTTCCGGTGGGCGCGGGG
CATGACTATCGTCGCCGCACTTATGACTGTCTTCTTTATCATGCAACTCGTAGGACAGGTGCCGGCAGCG
CTCTGGGTCATTTTCGGCGAGGACCGCTTTCGCTGGAGCGCGACGATGATCGGCCTGTCGCTTGCGGTAT
TCGGAATCTTGCACGCCCTCGCTCAAGCCTTCGTCACTGGTCCCGCCACCAAACGTTTCGGCGAGAAGCA
GGCCATTATCGCCGGCATGGCGGCCCCACGGGTGCGCATGATCGTGCTCCTGTCGTTGAGGACCCGGCTA
GGCTGGCGGGGTTGCCTTACTGGTTAGCAGAATGAATCACCGATACGCGAGCGAACGTGAAGCGACTGCT
GCTGCAAAACGTCTGCGACCTGAGCAACAACATGAATGGTCTTCGGTTTCCGTGTTTCGTAAAGTCTGGA
AACGCGGAAGTCAGCGCCCTGCACCATTATGTTCCGGATCTGCATCGCAGGATGCTGCTGGCTACCCTGT
GGAACACCTACATCTGTATTAACGAAGCGCTGGCATTGACCCTGAGTGATTTTTCTCTGGTCCCGCCGCA
TCCATACCGCCAGTTGTTTACCCTCACAACGTTCCAGTAACCGGGCATGTTCATCATCAGTAACCCGTAT
CGTGAGCATCCTCTCTCGTTTCATCGGTATCATTACCCCCATGAACAGAAATCCCCCTTACACGGAGGCA
TCAGTGACCAAACAGGAAAAAACCGCCCTTAACATGGCCCGCTTTATCAGAAGCCAGACATTAACGCTTC
TGGAGAAACTCAACGAGCTGGACGCGGATGAACAGGCAGACATCTGTGAATCGCTTCACGACCACGCTGA
TGAGCTTTACCGCAGCTGCCTCGCGCGTTTCGGTGATGACGGTGAAAACCTCTGACACATGCAGCTCCCG
GAGACGGTCACAGCTTGTCTGTAAGCGGATGCCGGGAGCAGACAAGCCCGTCAGGGCGCGTCAGCGGGTG
TTGGCGGGT
Features (pLannotate 1.2.2; 22 found; start..end, strand, type, name):
      8..147     +  misc_feature   bom: basis of mobility region from pBR322
    333..921     -  rep_origin     ori: high-copy-number ColE1/pMB1/pBR322/pUC origin of replication
   1092..1952    -  CDS            AmpR: β-lactamase; bla; confers resistance to ampicillin, carbenicillin, and related antibiotics
   1953..2057    -  promoter       AmpR promoter: bla
   2110..2538    -  rep_origin     f1 ori (sequence partly withheld): f1 bacteriophage origin of replication; arrow indicates direction of (+) strand synthesis
   2575..2622    -  terminator     T7 terminator: transcription terminator for bacteriophage T7 RNA polymerase
   2630..2679    -  CDS            SET1 (fragment): solubility-enhancement tag derived from T7 phage gene 10B
   2689..2706    -  CDS            9xHis (fragment): 9xHis affinity tag
   2719..5130    -  CDS            flu (fragment): AG43_ECOLI - Also known as yeeQ, yzzX. Experimental evidence at protein level: Swiss-Prot protein existence level 1. Controls colony form variation and autoaggregation. May function as an adhesin. From Escherichia coli (strain K12).
   5206..5601    -  CDS            mms6: MMS6_MAGSA - Experimental evidence at protein level: Swiss-Prot protein existence level 1. Promotes the formation of magnetite in Fe(2+)-rich conditions, when magnetite is not readily formed (PubMed:27112228). Binds Fe(3+) and Fe(2+) (PubMed:12496282, PubMed:23857056, PubMed:27112228) (Probable). May play a role in nucleation of magnetite crystal formation (Probable) (PubMed:22716969). May help control production of crystals with a specific morphology (Probable) (PubMed:22716969, PubMed:27759096). Greatly improves the formation of magnetosome-like magnetite crystals in vitro (PubMed:12496282).
   5617..5635    -  CDS            9xHis (fragment): 9xHis affinity tag
   5641..5706    -  sig_peptide    pelB signal sequence: leader peptide for secretion; pelB (fragment)
   5714..5736    -  RBS            RBS: efficient ribosome binding site from bacteriophage T7 gene 10 (Olins and Rangwala, 1989)
   5751..5775    -  protein_bind   lac operator: The lac repressor binds to the lac operator to inhibit transcription in E. coli. This inhibition can be relieved by adding lactose or isopropyl-β-D-thiogalactopyranoside (IPTG). lac repressor encoded by lacI
   5776..5794    -  promoter       T7 promoter: promoter for bacteriophage T7 RNA polymerase
   5816..6095    +  CDS            TcR (fragment): tetracycline efflux protein; tet; confers resistance to tetracycline
   6103..6180    +  promoter       lacI promoter: lacI
   6181..7263    +  CDS            lacI: lac repressor; lacI; The lac repressor binds to the lac operator to inhibit transcription in E. coli. This inhibition can be relieved by adding lactose or isopropyl-β-D-thiogalactopyranoside (IPTG).
   7276..7297    +  protein_bind   CAP binding site: CAP binding activates transcription in the presence of cAMP. E. coli catabolite activator protein
   7312..7603    +  CDS            TcR (fragment): tetracycline efflux protein; tet; confers resistance to tetracycline
   7675..8055    -  CDS            YPB1_ECOLX: Protein predicted: Swiss-Prot protein existence level 4. From Escherichia coli.
   8072..8263    +  CDS            rop: Rop protein, which maintains plasmids at low copy number; rop
