[The description below was written by a language model from this plasmid's Addgene catalogue record and pLannotate feature annotations shown in this document.]
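Description:
ECMAB - pET22b Ag43 160N 6H Mms6 is a bacterial expression plasmid of 8,357 bp built on the pET22b backbone and designed to display an iron-binding magnetosome protein on the surface of Escherichia coli. It replicates from a ColE1/pMB1-type origin, with the pBR322 bom region and the rop gene also annotated, although the catalogue lists it as high copy. Selection is by ampicillin through the β-lactamase gene. An f1 origin is present, as are short tetracycline-resistance fragments that are backbone remnants rather than functional markers.

The payload is a single reverse-strand expression unit driven by the T7 promoter with an adjacent lac operator, followed by the T7 gene 10 ribosome binding site. A plasmid-borne lacI gene supplies repressor, so expression is IPTG-inducible in hosts that provide T7 RNA polymerase. In reading order, the annotated parts are a pelB leader fragment for export across the inner membrane, a short His tag (the "6H" in the name), the 396 bp mms6 coding sequence from Magnetospirillum magneticum AMB-1, and a large fragment of E. coli flu encoding the Ag43 autotransporter. A further His-tag fragment from the vector lies before the T7 terminator. The catalogue field lists no tag, but the feature table shows His sequences flanking the fusion. "160N" presumably denotes the Ag43 insertion or truncation point, though the record does not define it.

Ag43 serves as the carrier that translocates its fused passenger across the outer membrane, presenting Mms6, which binds iron and promotes magnetite crystal nucleation, at the cell exterior. The stated purpose is construction of extracellular magnetite-accumulating bacteria, developed in work on engineered cells as MRI contrast agents.
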