Addgene plasmid #225539: ECMAB - pET22b Ag43 160N 6H Mms6
Purpose: Construction of extracellular magnetite accumulating bacterial systems.
Depositing lab: Urartu Seker. Depositing organization: Bilkent University UNAM, Nanotechnology Research Center. Publication: Engineered Bacteria with Genetic Circuits Accumulating Nanomagnets as MRI Contrast Agents. Yavuz M, Utkur M, Kehribar ES, Yagiz E, Saritas EU, Seker UOS. Small. 2022 Jul;18(26):e2200537. doi: 10.1002/smll.202200537. Epub 2022 May 13. PubMed 35567331.
Backbone
  Vector backbone: pET22b
  Backbone size w/o insert (bp): 5361
  Total vector size (bp): 8357
  Vector type: Bacterial Expression
Growth in bacteria
  Bacterial resistance: Ampicillin, 100 μg/mL
  Growth temperature: 37°C
  Growth strain: DH5alpha
  Growth instructions: 18 °C for induction
  Copy number: High Copy
Gene/Insert 1
  Gene/Insert name: Iron binding protein (alt name: Mms6)
  Species: Magnetospirillum magneticum AMB-1 strain
  Insert size (bp): 396
  GenBank ID: 3805266
  Promoter: T7
  Tag / fusion protein: no
  Cloning method: Gibson Cloning
  Sequencing primers: 5′ CATACCCACGCCGAAACAAG; 3′ CCTCCTTTCAGCAAAAAACCCC
Gene/Insert 2
  Gene/Insert name: Autotransporter protein (alt name: Ag43)
  Species: Escherichia coli
  Insert size (bp): 2480
  Promoter: T7
  Cloning method: Gibson Cloning
  Sequencing primers: 5′ CATACCCACGCCGAAACAAG; 3′ CCTCCTTTCAGCAAAAAACCCC
Terms and licenses: Academic/Nonprofit Terms; Industry Terms: Not Available to Industry
How to cite: ECMAB - pET22b Ag43 160N 6H Mms6 was a gift from Urartu Seker (Addgene plasmid # 225539 ; http://n2t.net/addgene:225539 ; RRID:Addgene_225539)
